>Addgene plasmid #89873 | pAAV-hSYN-bArrestin2-TevC-P2A-TdTomato-WPRE-bGHpA | addgene full sequence | sequence record 177108 | Addgene NGS Result
AAGCTTATGGGTGAAAAACCCGGGACCAGGGTCTTCAAGAAGTCGAGCCCTAACTGCAAGCTCACCGTGT
ACTTGGGCAAGCGTGACTTTGTGGATCACTTGGACAAAGTGGATCCTGTCGATGGTGTGGTGCTTGTGGA
TCCTGACTACTTGAAGGACCGGAAAGTGTTTGTGACCCTCACCTGTGCCTTCCGCTATGGCCGAGAAGAC
CTGGATGTACTGGGCCTGTCTTTCCGCAAAGATCTGTTCATCGCCACCTACCAGGCCTTCCCCCCCATGC
CCAACCCACCTCGGCCCCCCACCCGCCTACAGGACCGACTGCTGAAGAAGTTGGGCCAGCACGCCCACCC
CTTTTTTTTCACAATACCCCAGAATTTGCCTTGCTCCGTCACACTGCAGCCAGGACCGGAGGACACAGGG
AAGGCCTGTGGAGTAGACTTTGAGATTCGAGCCTTCTGTGCCAAATCTATAGAAGAAAAAAGCCACAAAA
GGAACTCCGTGCGGCTTATCATCAGAAAGGTACAGTTTGCTCCTGAGACACCCGGCCCCCAGCCATCAGC
TGAAACCACACGCCACTTCCTCATGTCTGACCGGAGGTCCCTGCACCTAGAGGCTTCCCTGGACAAAGAG
CTGTACTACCATGGGGAACCCCTCAATGTCAACGTCCACGTCACCAACAATTCTGCCAAAACCGTCAAGA
AGATCAGAGTGTCTGTGAGACAGTATGCCGACATTTGCCTCTTCAGCACCGCGCAGTACAAGTGTCCTGT
GGCTCAGCTTGAACAAGATGACCAGGTGTCTCCCAGTTCCACATTCTGCAAGGTGTACACCATAACCCCG
CTGCTCAGTGACAACCGAGAGAAGCGTGGCCTTGCCCTTGATGGGCAACTCAAGCACGAAGACACCAACC
TGGCTTCCAGCACCATTGTGAAGGAGGGAGCCAACAAGGAGGTGCTGGGAATCCTAGTATCCTACAGGGT
CAAGGTGAAGCTGGTGGTGTCTCGAGGCGGGGATGTCTCCGTGGAGCTACCTTTCGTCCTAATGCACCCC
AAGCCCCACGACCACATCACCCTTCCCCGACCCCAGTCAGCCCCCCGGGAAATAGACATCCCTGTGGATA
CCAACCTCATTGAATTCGATACCAACTATGCCACAGACGACGACATCGTGTTTGAGGACTTTGCGAGGCT
TCGGCTGAAGGGGATGAAGGATGACGACTGTGATGACCAGTTCTGCCTGAGCTCACTCGAAGGTGGCGGT
GGCTCTGGAGGTGGTGGGTCCGGAGGAGGCGGCATCGAGATGTCCAGCATGGTGAGCGATACTAGCTGTA
CCTTCCCATCATCTGACGGAATCTTCTGGAAGCACTGGATTCAGACTAAGGACGGCCAGTGTGGCAGCCC
ACTGGTGAGCACACGAGACGGATTCATCGTGGGGATTCACAGCGCCTCCAACTTTACAAACACCAATAAC
TATTTCACCTCAGTGCCAAAGAACTTTATGGAGCTGCTGACCAACCAGGAGGCCCAGCAGTGGGTGAGCG
GGTGGCGCCTGAACGCCGATTCCGTGCTGTGGGGCGGGCACAAGGTGTTTATGGCATGCGGAAGCGGAGC
TACTAACTTCAGCCTGCTGAAGCAGGCTGGAGACGTGGAGGAGAACCCTGGACCTGAATTCATGGTGAGC
AAGGGCGAGGAGGTCATCAAAGAGTTCATGCGCTTCAAGGTGCGCATGGAGGGCTCCATGAACGGCCACG
AGTTCGAGATCGAGGGCGAGGGCGAGGGCCGCCCCTACGAGGGCACCCAGACCGCCAAGCTGAAGGTGAC
CAAGGGCGGCCCCCTGCCCTTCGCCTGGGACATCCTGTCCCCCCAGTTCATGTACGGCTCCAAGGCGTAC
GTGAAGCACCCCGCCGACATCCCCGATTACAAGAAGCTGTCCTTCCCCGAGGGCTTCAAGTGGGAGCGCG
TGATGAACTTCGAGGACGGCGGTCTGGTGACCGTGACCCAGGACTCCTCCCTGCAGGACGGCACGCTGAT
CTACAAGGTGAAGATGCGCGGCACCAACTTCCCCCCCGACGGCCCCGTAATGCAGAAGAAGACCATGGGC
TGGGAGGCCTCCACCGAGCGCCTGTACCCCCGCGACGGCGTGCTGAAGGGCGAGATCCACCAGGCCCTGA
AGCTGAAGGACGGCGGCCACTACCTGGTGGAGTTCAAGACCATCTACATGGCCAAGAAGCCCGTGCAACT
GCCCGGCTACTACTACGTGGACACCAAGCTGGACATCACCTCCCACAACGAGGACTACACCATCGTGGAA
CAGTACGAGCGCTCCGAGGGCCGCCACCACCTGTTCCTGGGGCATGGCACCGGCAGCACCGGCAGCGGCA
GCTCCGGCACCGCCTCCTCCGAGGACAACAACATGGCCGTCATCAAAGAGTTCATGCGCTTCAAGGTGCG
CATGGAGGGCTCCATGAACGGCCACGAGTTCGAGATCGAGGGCGAGGGCGAGGGCCGCCCCTACGAGGGC
ACCCAGACCGCCAAGCTGAAGGTGACCAAGGGCGGCCCCCTGCCCTTCGCCTGGGACATCCTGTCCCCCC
AGTTCATGTACGGCTCCAAGGCGTACGTGAAGCACCCCGCCGACATCCCCGATTACAAGAAGCTGTCCTT
CCCCGAGGGCTTCAAGTGGGAGCGCGTGATGAACTTCGAGGACGGCGGTCTGGTGACCGTGACCCAGGAC
TCCTCCCTGCAGGACGGCACGCTGATCTACAAGGTGAAGATGCGCGGCACCAACTTCCCCCCCGACGGCC
CCGTAATGCAGAAGAAGACCATGGGCTGGGAGGCCTCCACCGAGCGCCTGTACCCCCGCGACGGCGTGCT
GAAGGGCGAGATCCACCAGGCCCTGAAGCTGAAGGACGGCGGCCGCTACCTGGTGGAGTTCAAGACCATC
TACATGGCCAAGAAGCCCGTGCAACTGCCCGGCTACTACTACGTGGACACCAAGCTGGACATCACCTCCC
ACAACGAGGACTACACCATCGTGGAACAGTACGAGCGCTCCGAGGGCCGCCACCACCTGTTCCTGTACGG
CATGGACGAGCTGTACAAGTAGTCTAGATAGCTAGCCAGCTTATCGATAATCAACCTCTGGATTACAAAA
TTTGTGAAAGATTGACTGGTATTCTTAACTATGTTGCTCCTTTTACGCTATGTGGATACGCTGCTTTAAT
GCCTTTGTATCATGCTATTGCTTCCCGTATGGCTTTCATTTTCTCCTCCTTGTATAAATCCTGGTTGCTG
TCTCTTTATGAGGAGTTGTGGCCCGTTGTCAGGCAACGTGGCGTGGTGTGCACTGTGTTTGCTGACGCAA
CCCCCACTGGTTGGGGCATTGCCACCACCTGTCAGCTCCTTTCCGGGACTTTCGCTTTCCCCCTCCCTAT
TGCCACGGCGGAACTCATCGCCGCCTGCCTTGCCCGCTGCTGGACAGGGGCTCGGCTGTTGGGCACTGAC
AATTCCGTGGTGTTGTCGGGGAAATCATCGTCCTTTCCTTGGCTGCTCGCCTGTGTTGCCACCTGGATTC
TGCGCGGGACGTCCTTCTGCTACGTCCCTTCGGCCCTCAATCCAGCGGACCTTCCTTCCCGCGGCCTGCT
GCCGGCTCTGCGGCCTCTTCCGCGTCTTCGCCTTCGCCCTCAGACGAGTCGGATCTCCCTTTGGGCCGCC
TCCCCGCATCGATACCGTCGACCCGGGCGGCCGCTCATAAAGCTCGACTGTGCCTTCTAGTTGCCAGCCA
TCTGTTGTTTGCCCCTCCCCCGTGCCTTCCTTGACCCTGGAAGGTGCCACTCCCACTGTCCTTTCCTAAT
AAAATGAGGAAATTGCATCGCATTGTCTGAGTAGGTGTCATTCTATTCTGGGGGGTGGGGTGGGGCAGGA
CAGCAAGGGGGAGGATTGGGAAGACAATAGCAGGCATGCTGGGGATGCGGTCCGGACTGTACAATTGCAT
TCATTTTATGTTTCAGGTTCAGGGGGAGATGTGGGAGGTTTTTTAAAGCAAGTAAAACCTCTACAAATGT
GGTAAAATCGATAAGGATCTTCCTAGAGCATGGCTACGTAGATAAGTAGCATGGCGGGTTAATCATTAAC
TACAAGGAACCCCTAGTGATGGAGTTGGCCACTCCCTCTCTGCGCGCTCGCTCGCTCACTGAGGCCGCCC
GGGCTNTNCMCKGNGGCCGCCCGGGCTTTGCCCGGGCGGCCTCAGTGAGCGAGCGAGCGCGCAGCTGCAT
TAATGAATCGGCCAACGCGCGGGGAGAGGCGGTTTGCGTATTGGGCGCTCTTCCGCTTCCTCGCTCACTG
ACTCGCTGCGCTCGGTCGTTCGGCTGCGGCGAGCGGTATCAGCTCACTCAAAGGCGGTAATACGGTTATC
CACAGAATCAGGGGATAACGCAGGAAAGAACATGTGAGCAAAAGGCCAGCAAAAGGCCAGGAACCGTAAA
AAGGCCGCGTTGCTGGCGTTTTTCCATAGGCTCCGCCCCCCTGACGAGCATCACAAAAATCGACGCTCAA
GTCAGAGGTGGCGAAACCCGACAGGACTATAAAGATACCAGGCGTTTCCCCCTGGAAGCTCCCTCGTGCG
CTCTCCTGTTCCGACCCTGCCGCTTACCGGATACCTGTCCGCCTTTCTCCCTTCGGGAAGCGTGGCGCTT
TCTCATAGCTCACGCTGTAGGTATCTCAGTTCGGTGTAGGTCGTTCGCTCCAAGCTGGGCTGTGTGCACG
AACCCCCCGTTCAGCCCGACCGCTGCGCCTTATCCGGTAACTATCGTCTTGAGTCCAACCCGGTAAGACA
CGACTTATCGCCACTGGCAGCAGCCACTGGTAACAGGATTAGCAGAGCGAGGTATGTAGGCGGTGCTACA
GAGTTCTTGAAGTGGTGGCCTAACTACGGCTACACTAGAAGAACAGTATTTGGTATCTGCGCTCTGCTGA
AGCCAGTTACCTTCGGAAAAAGAGTTGGTAGCTCTTGATCCGGCAAACAAACCACCGCTGGTAGCGGTGG
TTTTTTTGTTTGCAAGCAGCAGATTACGCGCAGAAAAAAAGGATCTCAAGAAGATCCTTTGATCTTTTCT
ACGGGGTCTGACGCTCAGTGGAACGAAAACTCACGTTAAGGGATTTTGGTCATGAGATTATCAAAAAGGA
TCTTCACCTAGATCCTTTTAAATTAAAAATGAAGTTTTAAATCAATCTAAAGTATATATGAGTAAACTTG
GTCTGACAGTTACCAATGCTTAATCAGTGAGGCACCTATCTCAGCGATCTGTCTATTTCGTTCATCCATA
GTTGCCTGACTCCCCGTCGTGTAGATAACTACGATACGGGAGGGCTTACCATCTGGCCCCAGTGCTGCAA
TGATACCGCGAGACCCACGCTCACCGGCTCCAGATTTATCAGCAATAAACCAGCCAGCCGGAAGGGCCGA
GCGCAGAAGTGGTCCTGCAACTTTATCCGCCTCCATCCAGTCTATTAATTGTTGCCGGGAAGCTAGAGTA
AGTAGTTCGCCAGTTAATAGTTTGCGCAACGTTGTTGCCATTGCTACAGGCATCGTGGTGTCACGCTCGT
CGTTTGGTATGGCTTCATTCAGCTCCGGTTCCCAACGATCAAGGCGAGTTACATGATCCCCCATGTTGTG
CAAAAAAGCGGTTAGCTCCTTCGGTCCTCCGATCGTTGTCAGAAGTAAGTTGGCCGCAGTGTTATCACTC
ATGGTTATGGCAGCACTGCATAATTCTCTTACTGTCATGCCATCCGTAAGATGCTTTTCTGTGACTGGTG
AGTACTCAACCAAGTCATTCTGAGAATAGTGTATGCGGCGACCGAGTTGCTCTTGCCCGGCGTCAATACG
GGATAATACCGCGCCACATAGCAGAACTTTAAAAGTGCTCATCATTGGAAAACGTTCTTCGGGGCGAAAA
CTCTCAAGGATCTTACCGCTGTTGAGATCCAGTTCGATGTAACCCACTCGTGCACCCAACTGATCTTCAG
CATCTTTTACTTTCACCAGCGTTTCTGGGTGAGCAAAAACAGGAAGGCAAAATGCCGCAAAAAAGGGAAT
AAGGGCGACACGGAAATGTTGAATACTCATACTCTTCCTTTTTCAATATTATTGAAGCATTTATCAGGGT
TATTGTCTCATGAGCGGATACATATTTGAATGTATTTAGAAAAATAAACAAATAGGGGTTCCGCGCACAT
TTCCCCGAAAAGTGCCACCTAAATTGTAAGCGTTAATATTTTGTTAAAATTCGCGTTAAATTTTTGTTAA
ATCAGCTCATTTTTTAACCAATAGGCCGAAATCGGCAAAATCCCTTATAAATCAAAAGAATAGACCGAGA
TAGGGT
[37 nt withheld, positions 6377-6413]
AAAGAACGTGGACTCCAACGTCAAAGG
[49 nt withheld, positions 6441-6489]
T
[91 nt withheld, positions 6491-6581]
G
[124 nt withheld, positions 6583-6706]
CCCATTCGCCATTCAGGCTGCGCAACTGTTGGGAAGGGCGATCGGTGCGGGCCTCTTCGCTATTACGCCA
GCTGCGCGCTCGCTCGCTCACTGAGGCCGCCCGGGCAAAGCCCGGGCGTCGGGCGACCTTTGGTCGCCCG
GCCTCAGTGAGCGAGCGAGCGCGCAGAGAGGGAGTGGCCAACTCCATCACTAGGGGTTCCTTGTAGTTAA
TGATTAACCCGCCATGCTACTTATCTACGTAGCCATGCTCTAGGAAGATCGTAGGTTAATTAATCTAGAC
TGCAGAGGGCCCTGCGTATGAGTGCAAGTGGGTTTTAGGACCAGGATGAGGCGGGGTGGGGGTGCCTACC
TGACGACCGACCCCGACCCACTGGACAAGCACCCAACCCCCATTCCCCAAATTGCGCATCCCCTATCAGA
GAGGGGGAGGGGAAACAGGATGCGGCGAGGCGCGTGCGCACTGCCAGCTTCAGCACCGCGGACAGTGCCT
TCGCCCCCGCCTGGCGGCGCGCGCCACCGCCGCCTCAGCACTGAAGGCGCGCTGACGTCACTCGCCGGTC
CCCCGCAAACTCCCCTTCCCGGCCACCTTGGTCGCGTCCGCGCCGCCGCCGGCCCAGCCGGACCGCACCA
CGCGAGGCGCGAGATAGGGGGGCACGGGCGCGACCATCTGCGCTGCGGCGCCGGCGACTCAGCGCTGCCT
CAGTCTGCGGTGGGCAGCGGAGGAGTCGTGTCGTGCCTGAGAGCGCAGTCGAGAGGATCT
Features (pLannotate 1.2.2; 15 found; start..end, strand, type, name):
      7..1236    +  CDS            Arrb2: ARRB2_RAT - Experimental evidence at protein level: Swiss-Prot protein existence level 1. Functions in regulating agonist-mediated G-protein coupled receptor (GPCR) signaling by mediating both receptor desensitization and resensitization processes. During homologous desensitization, beta- arrestins bind to the GPRK-phosphorylated receptor and sterically preclude its coupling to the cognate G-protein; the binding appears to require additional receptor determinants exposed only in the active receptor conformation. The beta-arrestins target many receptors for internalization by acting as endocyti
   1300..1596    +  CDS            POLG_TEV (fragment): Experimental evidence at protein level: Swiss-Prot protein existence level 1. [Nuclear inclusion protein A]: has RNA-binding and proteolytic activities. From Tobacco etch virus (TEV).
   1672..3102    +  CDS            tdTomato: tandem dimeric (pseudo-monomeric) derivative of DsRed (Shaner et al., 2004) mammalian codon-optimized
   3129..3717    +  misc_feature   WPRE: woodchuck hepatitis virus posttranscriptional regulatory element
   3758..3965    +  polyA_signal   bGH poly(A) signal: bovine growth hormone polyadenylation signal
   3996..4064    -  CDS            large T antigen (fragment): large T antigen from SV40 (simian virus 40)
   4170..4204    -  repeat_region  AAV2 ITR (fragment): inverted terminal repeat of adeno-associated virus serotype 2 inverted
   4262..4318    -  CDS            lacI (fragment): lac repressor; lacI; The lac repressor binds to the lac operator to inhibit transcription in E. coli. This inhibition can be relieved by adding lactose or isopropyl-β-D-thiogalactopyranoside (IPTG).
   4501..5089    -  rep_origin     ori: high-copy-number ColE1/pMB1/pBR322/pUC origin of replication
   5260..6120    -  CDS            AmpR: β-lactamase; bla; confers resistance to ampicillin, carbenicillin, and related antibiotics
   6121..6225    -  promoter       AmpR promoter: bla
   6278..6706    -  rep_origin     f1 ori (sequence partly withheld): f1 bacteriophage origin of replication; arrow indicates direction of (+) strand synthesis
   6711..6780    -  CDS            lacZα (fragment): LacZα fragment of β-galactosidase; lacZ fragment
   6775..6907    -  repeat_region  AAV2 ITR (fragment): inverted terminal repeat of adeno-associated virus serotype 2 inverted
   7007..7454    +  promoter       hSyn promoter: human synapsin I promoter; confers neuron-specific expression (Kügler et al., 2003)
