[The description below was written by a language model from this plasmid's Addgene catalogue record and pLannotate feature annotations shown in this document.]
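Description:
pAAV-hSYN-bArrestin2-TevC-P2A-TdTomato-WPRE-bGHpA is a 7,466 bp AAV transfer plasmid built on the Stratagene pAAV-MCS backbone. It is intended for packaging recombinant adeno-associated virus and for neuron-restricted expression in mammalian cells. In bacteria it is maintained through a high-copy ColE1/pUC-type origin and selected with ampicillin via the β-lactamase gene. An f1 phage origin is also present. The expression cassette sits between AAV2 inverted terminal repeats, the cis elements required for replication and encapsidation of the vector genome. The annotation detects both ITRs only as fragments, one of them very short. This may reflect the difficulty of sequencing and annotating these repeats, or partial loss, and the record does not say which. Short matches to SV40 large T antigen, lacI and lacZα appear to be backbone remnants rather than functional genes.

The roughly 3.1 kb insert is driven by the human synapsin I promoter, which confers neuron-specific expression. It encodes β-arrestin 2 (matched to the rat protein) fused to a fragment of the tobacco etch virus NIa protease, the "TevC" portion named in the construct. A P2A ribosome-skipping peptide, stated in the name but not annotated, follows and links the fusion to tdTomato. The fusion protein and the red fluorescent reporter are therefore produced as separate polypeptides from one transcript. A WPRE enhances transcript stability and expression, and the bovine growth hormone polyadenylation signal terminates the message. tdTomato carries an R173H substitution found during repository quality control, which the depositor reports does not affect function.

The plasmid supplies the β-arrestin2-TevC component of the iTango system, used for temporally precise labeling and control of neuromodulatory circuits. tdTomato marks the transduced neurons.
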