Addgene plasmid #89873: pAAV-hSYN-bArrestin2-TevC-P2A-TdTomato-WPRE-bGHpA
Purpose: expresses iTango bArrestin2-TevC component and TdTomato bicistronically for AAV production
Depositing lab: Hyungbae Kwon. Depositing organization: Max Planck Florida Institute. Publication: Temporally precise labeling and control of neuromodulatory circuits in the mammalian brain. Lee D, Creed M, Jung K, Stefanelli T, Wendler DJ, Oh WC, Mignocchi NL, Luscher C, Kwon HB. Nat Methods. 2017 May;14(5):495-503. doi: 10.1038/nmeth.4234. Epub 2017 Apr 3. PubMed 28369042.
Backbone
  Vector backbone: pAAV-MCS
  Backbone manufacturer: Stratagene
  Total vector size (bp): 7466
  Vector type: Mammalian Expression, AAV
Growth in bacteria
  Bacterial resistance: Ampicillin, 100 μg/mL
  Growth temperature: 30°C
  Growth strain: NEB Stable
  Copy number: High Copy
Gene/Insert
  Gene/Insert name: bArrestin2-TevC-P2A-TdTomato
  Species: Synthetic
  Insert size (bp): 3096
  Mutation: R173H in TdTomato (Please see depositor comments below)
  Promoter: Human synapsin
  Tag / fusion protein: TdTomato (C terminal on insert)
  Cloning method: Restriction Enzyme; 5′ cloning site HindIII (not destroyed); 3′ cloning site NheI (not destroyed)
  Sequencing primers: 5′ N/A; 3′ BGH Reverse
Terms and licenses: Academic/Nonprofit Terms; Industry Terms: Not Available to Industry
Depositor comments: Please note that mutation R173H in TdTomato was found during Addgene's quality control. The depositor noted that this mutation does NOT affect plasmid function.
How to cite: pAAV-hSYN-bArrestin2-TevC-P2A-TdTomato-WPRE-bGHpA was a gift from Hyungbae Kwon (Addgene plasmid # 89873 ; http://n2t.net/addgene:89873 ; RRID:Addgene_89873)
